LOCUS       Exported 9579 bp ds-DNA circular SYN 12-MAY-2021
DEFINITION  Tetracycline inducible expression of guide RNA targeted to AAVS1
            locus.
ACCESSION   .
VERSION     .
KEYWORDS    pAAV-Puro_siKO
SOURCE      synthetic DNA construct
  ORGANISM  synthetic DNA construct
REFERENCE   1 (bases 1 to 9579)
  AUTHORS   Bertero A, Pawlowski M, Ortmann D, Snijders K, Yiangou L, Cardoso de
            Brito M, Brown S, Bernard WG, Cooper JD, Giacomelli E, Gambardella
            L, Hannan NR, Iyer D, Sampaziotis F, Serrano F, Zonneveld MC, Sinha
            S, Kotter M, Vallier L
  TITLE     Optimized inducible shRNA and CRISPR/Cas9 platforms for in vitro
            studies of human development using hPSCs.
  JOURNAL   Development. 2016 Dec 1;143(23):4405-4418.
  PUBMED    27899508
REFERENCE   2 (bases 1 to 9579)
  AUTHORS   .
  TITLE     Direct Submission
  JOURNAL   Exported May 12, 2021 from SnapGene Server 1.1.58
            http://www.snapgene.com
FEATURES             Location/Qualifiers
     source          1..9579
                     /organism="synthetic DNA construct"
                     /mol_type="other DNA"
     protein_bind    107..128
                     /label=CAP binding site
                     /bound_moiety="E. coli catabolite activator protein"
                     /note="CAP binding activates transcription in the presence
                     of cAMP."
     promoter        143..173
                     /label=lac promoter
                     /note="promoter for the E. coli lac operon"
     protein_bind    181..197
                     /label=lac operator
                     /bound_moiety="lac repressor encoded by lacI"
                     /note="The lac repressor binds to the lac operator to
                     inhibit transcription in E. coli. This inhibition can be
                     relieved by adding lactose or
                     isopropyl-beta-D-thiogalactopyranoside (IPTG)."
     primer_bind     186..208
                     /label=M13/pUC Reverse
                     /note="In lacZ gene"
     primer_bind     205..221
                     /label=M13 rev
                     /note="common sequencing primer, one of multiple similar
                     variants"
     primer_bind     205..221
                     /label=M13 Reverse
                     /note="In lacZ gene. Also called M13-rev"
     promoter        242..260
                     /label=T3 promoter
                     /note="promoter for bacteriophage T3 RNA polymerase"
     misc_feature    295..1098
                     /label=HA-L
                     /note="left homology arm from the adeno-associated virus
                     integration site (AAVS1) within intron 1 of the human
                     PPP1R12C gene"
     misc_feature    1105..1130
                     /label=SA
                     /note="splice acceptor site"
     CDS             1154..1207
                     /codon_start=1
                     /product="2A peptide from Thosea asigna virus capsid
                     protein"
                     /label=T2A
                     /note="Eukaryotic ribosomes fail to insert a peptide bond
                     between the Gly and Pro residues, yielding separate
                     polypeptides."
                     /translation="EGRGSLLTCGDVEENPGP"
     CDS             1217..1816
                     /codon_start=1
                     /gene="pac from Streptomyces alboniger"
                     /product="puromycin N-acetyltransferase"
                     /label=PuroR
                     /note="confers resistance to puromycin"
                     /translation="MTEYKPTVRLATRDDVPRAVRTLAAAFADYPATRHTVDPDRHIER
                     VTELQELFLTRVGLDIGKVWVADDGAAVAVWTTPESVEAGAVFAEIGPRMAELSGSRLA
                     AQQQMEGLLAPHRPKEPAWFLATVGVSPDHQGKGLGSAVVLPGVEAAERAGVPAFLETS
                     APRNLPFYERLGFTVTADVEVPEGPRTWCMTRKPGA"
     primer_bind     complement(1217..1236)
                     /label=Puro-R
                     /note="Puromycin resistance gene, reverse primer. Also
                     called puro-variant-R"
     primer_bind     1713..1733
                     /label=Puro-F
                     /note="Puromycin resistance gene, forward primer"
     polyA_signal    1854..2078
                     /label=bGH poly(A) signal
                     /note="bovine growth hormone polyadenylation signal"
     primer_bind     2222..2241
                     /label=H1
                     /note="Human H1 promoter, forward primer"
     protein_bind    2287..2305
                     /gene="tetO"
                     /label=tet operator
                     /bound_moiety="tetracycline repressor TetR"
                     /note="bacterial operator O2 for the tetR and tetA genes"
     misc_RNA        2340..2415
                     /label=gRNA scaffold
                     /note="guide RNA scaffold for the Streptococcus pyogenes
                     CRISPR/Cas9 system"
     enhancer        2494..2797
                     /label=CMV enhancer
                     /note="human cytomegalovirus immediate early enhancer"
     promoter        2799..3076
                     /label=chicken beta-actin promoter
     intron          3078..4095
                     /label=chimeric intron
                     /note="chimera between introns from chicken beta-actin and
                     rabbit beta-globin"
     primer_bind     4019..4041
                     /label=pCAGGS-5
                     /note="Chimeric intron in CAG promoter, forward primer"
     primer_bind     4103..4122
                     /label=pCAG-F
                     /note="Rabbit beta-globin intron, for pCAG plasmids,
                     forward primer"
     CDS             4166..4186
                     /codon_start=1
                     /product="nuclear localization signal of SV40 (simian virus
                     40) large T antigen"
                     /label=SV40 NLS
                     /translation="PKKKRKV"
     polyA_signal    4840..4951
                     /label=bGH poly(A) signal
                     /note="bovine growth hormone polyadenylation signal"
     misc_feature    5081..5917
                     /label=HA-R
                     /note="right homology arm from the adeno-associated virus
                     integration site (AAVS1) within intron 1 of the human
                     PPP1R12C gene"
     primer_bind     complement(5951..5970)
                     /label=T7
                     /note="T7 promoter, forward primer"
     promoter        complement(5952..5970)
                     /label=T7 promoter
                     /note="promoter for bacteriophage T7 RNA polymerase"
     primer_bind     complement(5977..5994)
                     /label=M13 Forward
                     /note="In lacZ gene. Also called M13-F20 or M13 (-21)
                     Forward"
     primer_bind     complement(5977..5993)
                     /label=M13 fwd
                     /note="common sequencing primer, one of multiple similar
                     variants"
     primer_bind     complement(5986..6008)
                     /label=M13/pUC Forward
                     /note="In lacZ gene"
     CDS             6131..6433
                     /codon_start=1
                     /gene="ccdB"
                     /product="CcdB, a bacterial toxin that poisons DNA gyrase"
                     /label=ccdB
                     /note="Plasmids containing the ccdB gene cannot be
                     propagated in standard E. coli strains."
                     /translation="QFKVYTYKRESRYRLFVDVQSDIIDTPGRRMVIPLASARLLSDKV
                     SRELYPVVHIGDESWRMMTTDMASVPVSVIGEEVADLSHRENDIKNAINLMFWGI"
     primer_bind     6312..6331
                     /label=ccdB-fwd
                     /note="ccdB gene, forward primer"
     CDS             6782..7576
                     /codon_start=1
                     /gene="aph(3')-II (or nptII)"
                     /product="aminoglycoside phosphotransferase from Tn5"
                     /label=NeoR/KanR
                     /note="confers resistance to neomycin, kanamycin, and G418
                     (Geneticin(R))"
                     /translation="MIEQDGLHAGSPAAWVERLFGYDWAQQTIGCSDAAVFRLSAQGRP
                     VLFVKTDLSGALNELQDEAARLSWLATTGVPCAAVLDVVTEAGRDWLLLGEVPGQDLLS
                     SHLAPAEKVSIMADAMRRLHTLDPATCPFDHQAKHRIERARTRMEAGLVDQDDLDEEHQ
                     GLAPAELFARLKASMPDGEDLVVTHGDACLPNIMVENGRFSGFIDCGRLGVADRYQDIA
                     LATRDIAEELGGEWADRFLVLYGIAAPDSQRIAFYRLLDEFF"
     primer_bind     complement(6836..6855)
                     /label=Neo-R
                     /note="Neomycin resistance gene, reverse primer"
     primer_bind     7446..7465
                     /label=Neo-F
                     /note="Neomycin resistance gene, forward primer"
     CDS             complement(7826..8686)
                     /codon_start=1
                     /gene="bla"
                     /product="beta-lactamase"
                     /label=AmpR
                     /note="confers resistance to ampicillin, carbenicillin, and
                     related antibiotics"
                     /translation="MSIQHFRVALIPFFAAFCLPVFAHPETLVKVKDAEDQLGARVGYI
                     ELDLNSGKILESFRPEERFPMMSTFKVLLCGAVLSRIDAGQEQLGRRIHYSQNDLVEYS
                     PVTEKHLTDGMTVRELCSAAITMSDNTAANLLLTTIGGPKELTAFLHNMGDHVTRLDRW
                     EPELNEAIPNDERDTTMPVAMATTLRKLLTGELLTLASRQQLIDWMEADKVAGPLLRSA
                     LPAGWFIADKSGAGERGSRGIIAALGPDGKPSRIVVIYTTGSQATMDERNRQIAEIGAS
                     LIKHW"
     primer_bind     8449..8468
                     /label=Amp-R
                     /note="Ampicillin resistance gene, reverse primer"
     rep_origin      8810..9398
                     /direction=RIGHT
                     /label=ori
                     /note="high-copy-number ColE1/pMB1/pBR322/pUC origin of
                     replication"
     primer_bind     9299..9318
                     /label=pBR322ori-F
                     /note="pBR322 origin, forward primer"
     primer_bind     9552..9569
                     /label=L4440
                     /note="L4440 vector, forward primer"
ORIGIN
        1 agcgcccaat acgcaaaccg cctctccccg cgcgttggcc gattcattaa tgcagctggc
       61 acgacaggtt tcccgactgg aaagcgggca gtgagcgcaa cgcaattaat gtgagttagc
      121 tcactcatta ggcaccccag gctttacact ttatgcttcc ggctcgtatg ttgtgtggaa
      181 ttgtgagcgg ataacaattt cacacaggaa acagctatga ccatgattac gccaagctca
      241 gaattaaccc tcactaaagg gactagtcct gcaggtttaa acgaattcgc cctttgcttt
      301 ctctgaccag cattctctcc cctgggcctg tgccgctttc tgtctgcagc ttgtggcctg
      361 ggtcacctct acggctggcc cagatccttc cctgccgcct ccttcaggtt ccgtcttcct
      421 ccactccctc ttccccttgc tctctgctgt gttgctgccc aaggatgctc tttccggagc
      481 acttccttct cggcgctgca ccacgtgatg tcctctgagc ggatcctccc cgtgtctggg
      541 tcctctccgg gcatctctcc tccctcaccc aaccccatgc cgtcttcact cgctgggttc
      601 ccttttcctt ctccttctgg ggcctgtgcc atctctcgtt tcttaggatg gccttctccg
      661 acggatgtct cccttgcgtc ccgcctcccc ttcttgtagg cctgcatcat caccgttttt
      721 ctggacaacc ccaaagtacc ccgtctccct ggctttagcc acctctccat cctcttgctt
      781 tctttgcctg gacaccccgt tctcctgtgg attcgggtca cctctcactc ctttcatttg
      841 ggcagctccc ctacccccct tacctctcta gtctgtgcta gctcttccag ccccctgtca
      901 tggcatcttc caggggtccg agagctcagc tagtcttctt cctccaaccc gggcccctat
      961 gtccacttca ggacagcatg tttgctgcct ccagggatcc tgtgtccccg agctgggacc
     1021 accttatatt cccagggccg gttaatgtgg ctctggttct gggtactttt atctgtcccc
     1081 tccaccccac agtggggcaa gcttctgacc tcttctcttc ctcccacagg gcctcgagag
     1141 ttctggcagc ggagagggca gaggaagtct tctaacatgc ggtgacgtgg aggagaatcc
     1201 cggccctagg ctcgagatga ccgagtacaa gcccacggtg cgcctcgcca cccgcgacga
     1261 cgtccccagg gccgtacgca ccctcgccgc cgcgttcgcc gactaccccg ccacgcgcca
     1321 caccgtcgat ccggaccgcc acatcgagcg ggtcaccgag ctgcaagaac tcttcctcac
     1381 gcgcgtcggg ctcgacatcg gcaaggtgtg ggtcgcggac gacggcgccg cggtggcggt
     1441 ctggaccacg ccggagagcg tcgaagcggg ggcggtgttc gccgagatcg gcccgcgcat
     1501 ggccgagttg agcggttccc ggctggccgc gcagcaacag atggaaggcc tcctggcgcc
     1561 gcaccggccc aaggagcccg cgtggttcct ggccaccgtc ggcgtctcgc ccgaccacca
     1621 gggcaagggt ctgggcagcg ccgtcgtgct ccccggagtg gaggcggccg agcgcgccgg
     1681 ggtgcccgcc ttcctggaga cctccgcgcc ccgcaacctc cccttctacg agcggctcgg
     1741 cttcaccgtc accgccgacg tcgaggtgcc cgaaggaccg cgcacctggt gcatgacccg
     1801 caagcccggt gcctgatcta gagggcccgt ttaaacccgc tgatcagcct cgactgtgcc
     1861 ttctagttgc cagccatctg ttgtttgccc ctcccccgtg ccttccttga ccctggaagg
     1921 tgccactccc actgtccttt cctaataaaa tgaggaaatt gcatcgcatt gtctgagtag
     1981 gtgtcattct attctggggg gtggggtggg gcaggacagc aagggggagg attgggaaga
     2041 caatagcagg catgctgggg atgcggtggg ctctatgggt caattcgaac gctgacgtca
     2101 tcaacccgct ccaaggaatc gcgggcccag tgtcactagg cgggaacacc cagcgcgcgt
     2161 gcgccctggc aggaagatgg ctgtgaggga caggggagtg gcgccctgca atatttgcat
     2221 gtcgctatgt gttctgggaa atcaccataa acgtgaaatg tctttggatt tgggaatctt
     2281 ataagttccc tatcagtgat agagatccct ggtgcaggtg gactgactca cctgcacctg
     2341 ttttagagct agaaatagca agttaaaata aggctagtcc gttatcaact tgaaaaagtg
     2401 gcaccgagtc ggtgcttttt tgtcgacctc gactagttat taatagtaat caattacggg
     2461 gtcattagtt catagcccat atatggagtt ccgcgttaca taacttacgg taaatggccc
     2521 gcctggctga ccgcccaacg acccccgccc attgacgtca ataatgacgt atgttcccat
     2581 agtaacgcca atagggactt tccattgacg tcaatgggtg gagtatttac ggtaaactgc
     2641 ccacttggca gtacatcaag tgtatcatat gccaagtacg ccccctattg acgtcaatga
     2701 cggtaaatgg cccgcctggc attatgccca gtacatgacc ttatgggact ttcctacttg
     2761 gcagtacatc tacgtattag tcatcgctat taccatggtc gaggtgagcc ccacgttctg
     2821 cttcactctc cccatctccc ccccctcccc acccccaatt ttgtatttat ttatttttta
     2881 attattttgt gcagcgatgg gggcgggggg gggggggggg cgcgcgccag gcggggcggg
     2941 gcggggcgag gggcggggcg gggcgaggcg gagaggtgcg gcggcagcca atcagagcgg
     3001 cgcgctccga aagtttcctt ttatggcgag gcggcggcgg cggcggccct ataaaaagcg
     3061 aagcgcgcgg cgggcgggga gtcgctgcga cgctgccttc gccccgtgcc ccgctccgcc
     3121 gccgcctcgc gccgcccgcc ccggctctga ctgaccgcgt tactcccaca ggtgagcggg
     3181 cgggacggcc cttctcctcc gggctgtaat tagcgcttgg tttaatgacg gcttgtttct
     3241 tttctgtggc tgcgtgaaag ccttgagggg ctccgggagg gccctttgtg cggggggagc
     3301 ggctcggggg gtgcgtgcgt gtgtgtgtgc gtggggagcg ccgcgtgcgg ctccgcgctg
     3361 cccggcggct gtgagcgctg cgggcgcggc gcggggcttt gtgcgctccg cagtgtgcgc
     3421 gaggggagcg cggccggggg cggtgccccg cggtgcgggg ggggctgcga ggggaacaaa
     3481 ggctgcgtgc ggggtgtgtg cgtggggggg tgagcagggg gtgtgggcgc gtcggtcggg
     3541 ctgcaacccc ccctgcaccc ccctccccga gttgctgagc acggcccggc ttcgggtgcg
     3601 gggctccgta cggggcgtgg cgcggggctc gccgtgccgg gcggggggtg gcggctggtg
     3661 ggggtgccgg gcggggcggg gccgcctcgg gccggggagg gctcggggga ggggcgcggc
     3721 ggcccccgga gcgccggcgg ctgtcgaggc gcggcgagcc gcagccattg ccttttatgg
     3781 taatcgtgcg agagggcgca gggacttcct ttgtcccaaa tctgtgcgga gccgaaatct
     3841 gggaggcgcc gccgcacccc ctctagcggg cgcggggcga agcggtgcgg cgccggcagg
     3901 aaggaaatgg gcggggaggg ccttcgtgcg tcgccgcgcc gccgtcccct tctccctctc
     3961 cagcctcggg gctgtccgcg gggggacggc tgccttcggg ggggacgggg cagggcgggg
     4021 ttcggcttct ggcgtgtgac cggcggctct agagcctctg ctaaccatgt tcatgccttc
     4081 ttctttttcc tacagctcct gggcaacgtg ctggttattg tgctgtctca tcattttggc
     4141 aaagaattaa ttcggatcca ccatgcccaa gaaaaagcgg aaggtgtccc ggctggacaa
     4201 gagcaaagtg atcaacagcg ccctggaact gctgaacgaa gtgggcatcg agggcctgac
     4261 cacccggaag ctggcccaga aactgggcgt ggaacagccc accctgtact ggcacgtgaa
     4321 gaacaagcgg gccctgctgg acgccctggc catcgagatg ctggaccggc accacacaca
     4381 cttttgcccc ctggaaggcg aaagctggca ggacttcctg cggaacaacg ccaagagctt
     4441 cagatgcgcc ctgctgagcc accgggacgg cgccaaagtg cacctgggca ccagacccac
     4501 cgagaagcag tacgagacac tggaaaacca gctggccttc ctgtgccagc agggcttcag
     4561 cctggaaaac gccctgtacg ccctgagcgc cgtgggccac tttaccctgg gctgcgtgct
     4621 ggaagatcag gaacaccagg tcgccaaaga ggaaagagag acacccacca ccgacagcat
     4681 gccccccctg ctgagacagg ccatcgagct gttcgatcat caaggcgccg agcccgcctt
     4741 cctgttcggc ctggaactga tcatctgcgg cctcgagaag cagctgaagt gcgagagcgg
     4801 ctcccccaga tgaacgcgta gctcgctgat cagcctcgac tgtgccttct agttgccagc
     4861 catctgttgt ttgcccctcc cccgtgcctt ccttgaccct ggaaggtgcc actcccactg
     4921 tcctttccta ataaaatgag gaaattgcat cgcattgtct gagtaggtgt cattctattc
     4981 tggggggtgg ggtggggcag gacagcaagg gggaggattg ggaagagaat agcaggcatg
     5041 ctgggggtct cgaggggggg cccggacagt actaagcttt actagggaca ggattggtga
     5101 cagaaaagcc ccatccttag gcctcctcct tcctagtctc ctgatattgg gtctaacccc
     5161 cacctcctgt taggcagatt ccttatctgg tgacacaccc ccatttcctg gagccatctc
     5221 tctccttgcc agaacctcta aggtttgctt acgatggagc cagagaggat cctgggaggg
     5281 agagcttggc agggggtggg agggaagggg gggatgcgtg acctgcccgg ttctcagtgg
     5341 ccaccctgcg ctaccctctc ccagaacctg agctgctctg acgcggctgt ctggtgcgtt
     5401 tcactgatcc tggtgctgca gcttccttac acttcccaag aggagaagca gtttggaaaa
     5461 acaaaatcag aataagttgg tcctgagttc taactttggc tcttcacctt tctagtcccc
     5521 aatttatatt gttcctccgt gcgtcagttt tacctgtgag ataaggccag tagccagccc
     5581 cgtcctggca gggctgtggt gaggaggggg gtgtccgtgt ggaaaactcc ctttgtgaga
     5641 atggtgcgtc ctaggtgttc accaggtcgt ggccgcctct actccctttc tctttctcca
     5701 tccttctttc cttaaagagt ccccagtgct atctgggaca tattcctccg cccagagcag
     5761 ggtcccgctt ccctaaggcc ctgctctggg cttctgggtt tgagtccttg gcaagcccag
     5821 gagaggcgct caggcttccc tgtccccctt cctcgtccac catctcatgc ccctggctct
     5881 cctgcccctt ccctacaggg gttcctggct ctgctctaag ggcgaattcg cggccgctaa
     5941 attcaattcg ccctatagtg agtcgtatta caattcactg gccgtcgttt tacaacgtcg
     6001 tgactgggaa aaccctggcg ttacccaact taatcgcctt gcagcacatc cccctttcgc
     6061 cagctggcgt aatagcgaag aggcccgcac cgatcgccct tcccaacagt tgcgcagcct
     6121 atacgtacgg cagtttaagg tttacaccta taaaagagag agccgttatc gtctgtttgt
     6181 ggatgtacag agtgatatta ttgacacgcc ggggcgacgg atggtgatcc ccctggccag
     6241 tgcacgtctg ctgtcagata aagtctcccg tgaactttac ccggtggtgc atatcgggga
     6301 tgaaagctgg cgcatgatga ccaccgatat ggccagtgtg ccggtctccg ttatcgggga
     6361 agaagtggct gatctcagcc accgcgaaaa tgacatcaaa aacgccatta acctgatgtt
     6421 ctggggaata taaatgtcag gcatgagatt atcaaaaagg atcttcacct agatcctttt
     6481 cacgtagaaa gccagtccgc agaaacggtg ctgaccccgg atgaatgtca gctactgggc
     6541 tatctggaca agggaaaacg caagcgcaaa gagaaagcag gtagcttgca gtgggcttac
     6601 atggcgatag ctagactggg cggttttatg gacagcaagc gaaccggaat tgccagctgg
     6661 ggcgccctct ggtaaggttg ggaagccctg caaagtaaac tggatggctt tcttgccgcc
     6721 aaggatctga tggcgcaggg gatcaagctc tgatcaagag acaggatgag gatcgtttcg
     6781 catgattgaa caagatggat tgcacgcagg ttctccggcc gcttgggtgg agaggctatt
     6841 cggctatgac tgggcacaac agacaatcgg ctgctctgat gccgccgtgt tccggctgtc
     6901 agcgcagggg cgcccggttc tttttgtcaa gaccgacctg tccggtgccc tgaatgaact
     6961 gcaagacgag gcagcgcggc tatcgtggct ggccacgacg ggcgttcctt gcgcagctgt
     7021 gctcgacgtt gtcactgaag cgggaaggga ctggctgcta ttgggcgaag tgccggggca
     7081 ggatctcctg tcatctcacc ttgctcctgc cgagaaagta tccatcatgg ctgatgcaat
     7141 gcggcggctg catacgcttg atccggctac ctgcccattc gaccaccaag cgaaacatcg
     7201 catcgagcga gcacgtactc ggatggaagc cggtcttgtc gatcaggatg atctggacga
     7261 agagcatcag gggctcgcgc cagccgaact gttcgccagg ctcaaggcga gcatgcccga
     7321 cggcgaggat ctcgtcgtga cccatggcga tgcctgcttg ccgaatatca tggtggaaaa
     7381 tggccgcttt tctggattca tcgactgtgg ccggctgggt gtggcggacc gctatcagga
     7441 catagcgttg gctacccgtg atattgctga agagcttggc ggcgaatggg ctgaccgctt
     7501 cctcgtgctt tacggtatcg ccgctcccga ttcgcagcgc atcgccttct atcgccttct
     7561 tgacgagttc ttctgaatta ttaacgctta caatttcctg atgcggtatt ttctccttac
     7621 gcatctgtgc ggtatttcac accgcatcag gtggcacttt tcggggaaat gtgcgcggaa
     7681 cccctatttg tttatttttc taaatacatt caaatatgta tccgctcatg agattatcaa
     7741 aaaggatctt cacctagatc cttttaaatt aaaaatgaag ttttaaatca atctaaagta
     7801 tatatgagta aacttggtct gacagttacc aatgcttaat cagtgaggca cctatctcag
     7861 cgatctgtct atttcgttca tccatagttg cctgactccc cgtcgtgtag ataactacga
     7921 tacgggaggg cttaccatct ggccccagtg ctgcaatgat accgcgagac ccacgctcac
     7981 cggctccaga tttatcagca ataaaccagc cagccggaag ggccgagcgc agaagtggtc
     8041 ctgcaacttt atccgcctcc atccagtcta ttaattgttg ccgggaagct agagtaagta
     8101 gttcgccagt taatagtttg cgcaacgttg ttgccattgc tacaggcatc gtggtgtcac
     8161 gctcgtcgtt tggtatggct tcattcagct ccggttccca acgatcaagg cgagttacat
     8221 gatcccccat gttgtgcaaa aaagcggtta gctccttcgg tcctccgatc gttgtcagaa
     8281 gtaagttggc cgcagtgtta tcactcatgg ttatggcagc actgcataat tctcttactg
     8341 tcatgccatc cgtaagatgc ttttctgtga ctggtgagta ctcaaccaag tcattctgag
     8401 aatagtgtat gcggcgaccg agttgctctt gcccggcgtc aatacgggat aataccgcgc
     8461 cacatagcag aactttaaaa gtgctcatca ttggaaaacg ttcttcgggg cgaaaactct
     8521 caaggatctt accgctgttg agatccagtt cgatgtaacc cactcgtgca cccaactgat
     8581 cttcagcatc ttttactttc accagcgttt ctgggtgagc aaaaacagga aggcaaaatg
     8641 ccgcaaaaaa gggaataagg gcgacacgga aatgttgaat actcatactc ttcctttttc
     8701 aatattattg aagcatttat cagggttatt gtctcatgac caaaatccct taacgtgagt
     8761 tttcgttcca ctgagcgtca gaccccgtag aaaagatcaa aggatcttct tgagatcctt
     8821 tttttctgcg cgtaatctgc tgcttgcaaa caaaaaaacc accgctacca gcggtggttt
     8881 gtttgccgga tcaagagcta ccaactcttt ttccgaaggt aactggcttc agcagagcgc
     8941 agataccaaa tactgttctt ctagtgtagc cgtagttagg ccaccacttc aagaactctg
     9001 tagcaccgcc tacatacctc gctctgctaa tcctgttacc agtggctgct gccagtggcg
     9061 ataagtcgtg tcttaccggg ttggactcaa gacgatagtt accggataag gcgcagcggt
     9121 cgggctgaac ggggggttcg tgcacacagc ccagcttgga gcgaacgacc tacaccgaac
     9181 tgagatacct acagcgtgag ctatgagaaa gcgccacgct tcccgaaggg agaaaggcgg
     9241 acaggtatcc ggtaagcggc agggtcggaa caggagagcg cacgagggag cttccagggg
     9301 gaaacgcctg gtatctttat agtcctgtcg ggtttcgcca cctctgactt gagcgtcgat
     9361 ttttgtgatg ctcgtcaggg gggcggagcc tatggaaaaa cgccagcaac gcggcctttt
     9421 tacggttcct ggccttttgc tggccttttg ctcacatgtt ctttcctgcg ttatcccctg
     9481 attctgtgga taaccgtatt accgcctttg agtgagctga taccgctcgc cgcagccgaa
     9541 cgaccgagcg cagcgagtca gtgagcgagg aagcggaag
//
