LOCUS       Exported 8682 bp ds-DNA linear SYN 18-MAY-2021
DEFINITION  Tetracycline inducible expression of guide RNA targeted to AAVS1
            locus.
ACCESSION   .
VERSION     .
KEYWORDS    pAAV-Puro_siKO
SOURCE      synthetic DNA construct
  ORGANISM  synthetic DNA construct
REFERENCE   1 (bases 1 to 8682)
  AUTHORS   Bertero A, Pawlowski M, Ortmann D, Snijders K, Yiangou L, Cardoso de
            Brito M, Brown S, Bernard WG, Cooper JD, Giacomelli E, Gambardella
            L, Hannan NR, Iyer D, Sampaziotis F, Serrano F, Zonneveld MC, Sinha
            S, Kotter M, Vallier L
  TITLE     Optimized inducible shRNA and CRISPR/Cas9 platforms for in vitro
            studies of human development using hPSCs.
  JOURNAL   Development. 2016 Dec 1;143(23):4405-4418.
  PUBMED    27899508
REFERENCE   2 (bases 1 to 8682)
  AUTHORS   .
  TITLE     Direct Submission
  JOURNAL   Exported May 18, 2021 from SnapGene Server 1.1.58
            http://www.snapgene.com
FEATURES             Location/Qualifiers
     source          1..8682
                     /organism="synthetic DNA construct"
                     /mol_type="other DNA"
     primer_bind     225..247
                     /label=pCAGGS-5
                     /note="Chimeric intron in CAG promoter, forward primer"
     primer_bind     309..328
                     /label=pCAG-F
                     /note="Rabbit beta-globin intron, for pCAG plasmids,
                     forward primer"
     CDS             372..392
                     /codon_start=1
                     /product="nuclear localization signal of SV40 (simian virus
                     40) large T antigen"
                     /label=SV40 NLS
                     /translation="PKKKRKV"
     polyA_signal    1046..1157
                     /label=bGH poly(A) signal
                     /note="bovine growth hormone polyadenylation signal"
     misc_feature    1287..2123
                     /label=HA-R
                     /note="right homology arm from the adeno-associated virus
                     integration site (AAVS1) within intron 1 of the human
                     PPP1R12C gene"
     primer_bind     complement(2157..2176)
                     /label=T7
                     /note="T7 promoter, forward primer"
     promoter        complement(2158..2176)
                     /label=T7 promoter
                     /note="promoter for bacteriophage T7 RNA polymerase"
     primer_bind     complement(2183..2200)
                     /label=M13 Forward
                     /note="In lacZ gene. Also called M13-F20 or M13 (-21)
                     Forward"
     primer_bind     complement(2183..2199)
                     /label=M13 fwd
                     /note="common sequencing primer, one of multiple similar
                     variants"
     primer_bind     complement(2192..2214)
                     /label=M13/pUC Forward
                     /note="In lacZ gene"
     CDS             2337..2639
                     /codon_start=1
                     /gene="ccdB"
                     /product="CcdB, a bacterial toxin that poisons DNA gyrase"
                     /label=ccdB
                     /note="Plasmids containing the ccdB gene cannot be
                     propagated in standard E. coli strains."
                     /translation="QFKVYTYKRESRYRLFVDVQSDIIDTPGRRMVIPLASARLLSDKV
                     SRELYPVVHIGDESWRMMTTDMASVPVSVIGEEVADLSHRENDIKNAINLMFWGI"
     primer_bind     2518..2537
                     /label=ccdB-fwd
                     /note="ccdB gene, forward primer"
     CDS             2988..3782
                     /codon_start=1
                     /gene="aph(3')-II (or nptII)"
                     /product="aminoglycoside phosphotransferase from Tn5"
                     /label=NeoR/KanR
                     /note="confers resistance to neomycin, kanamycin, and G418
                     (Geneticin(R))"
                     /translation="MIEQDGLHAGSPAAWVERLFGYDWAQQTIGCSDAAVFRLSAQGRP
                     VLFVKTDLSGALNELQDEAARLSWLATTGVPCAAVLDVVTEAGRDWLLLGEVPGQDLLS
                     SHLAPAEKVSIMADAMRRLHTLDPATCPFDHQAKHRIERARTRMEAGLVDQDDLDEEHQ
                     GLAPAELFARLKASMPDGEDLVVTHGDACLPNIMVENGRFSGFIDCGRLGVADRYQDIA
                     LATRDIAEELGGEWADRFLVLYGIAAPDSQRIAFYRLLDEFF"
     primer_bind     complement(3042..3061)
                     /label=Neo-R
                     /note="Neomycin resistance gene, reverse primer"
     primer_bind     3652..3671
                     /label=Neo-F
                     /note="Neomycin resistance gene, forward primer"
     CDS             complement(4032..4892)
                     /codon_start=1
                     /gene="bla"
                     /product="beta-lactamase"
                     /label=AmpR
                     /note="confers resistance to ampicillin, carbenicillin, and
                     related antibiotics"
                     /translation="MSIQHFRVALIPFFAAFCLPVFAHPETLVKVKDAEDQLGARVGYI
                     ELDLNSGKILESFRPEERFPMMSTFKVLLCGAVLSRIDAGQEQLGRRIHYSQNDLVEYS
                     PVTEKHLTDGMTVRELCSAAITMSDNTAANLLLTTIGGPKELTAFLHNMGDHVTRLDRW
                     EPELNEAIPNDERDTTMPVAMATTLRKLLTGELLTLASRQQLIDWMEADKVAGPLLRSA
                     LPAGWFIADKSGAGERGSRGIIAALGPDGKPSRIVVIYTTGSQATMDERNRQIAEIGAS
                     LIKHW"
     primer_bind     4655..4674
                     /label=Amp-R
                     /note="Ampicillin resistance gene, reverse primer"
     rep_origin      5016..5604
                     /direction=RIGHT
                     /label=ori
                     /note="high-copy-number ColE1/pMB1/pBR322/pUC origin of
                     replication"
     primer_bind     5505..5524
                     /label=pBR322ori-F
                     /note="pBR322 origin, forward primer"
     primer_bind     5758..5775
                     /label=L4440
                     /note="L4440 vector, forward primer"
     protein_bind    5892..5913
                     /label=CAP binding site
                     /bound_moiety="E. coli catabolite activator protein"
                     /note="CAP binding activates transcription in the presence
                     of cAMP."
     promoter        5928..5958
                     /label=lac promoter
                     /note="promoter for the E. coli lac operon"
     protein_bind    5966..5982
                     /label=lac operator
                     /bound_moiety="lac repressor encoded by lacI"
                     /note="The lac repressor binds to the lac operator to
                     inhibit transcription in E. coli. This inhibition can be
                     relieved by adding lactose or
                     isopropyl-beta-D-thiogalactopyranoside (IPTG)."
     primer_bind     5971..5993
                     /label=M13/pUC Reverse
                     /note="In lacZ gene"
     primer_bind     5990..6006
                     /label=M13 rev
                     /note="common sequencing primer, one of multiple similar
                     variants"
     primer_bind     5990..6006
                     /label=M13 Reverse
                     /note="In lacZ gene. Also called M13-rev"
     promoter        6027..6045
                     /label=T3 promoter
                     /note="promoter for bacteriophage T3 RNA polymerase"
     misc_feature    6080..6883
                     /label=HA-L
                     /note="left homology arm from the adeno-associated virus
                     integration site (AAVS1) within intron 1 of the human
                     PPP1R12C gene"
     misc_feature    6890..6915
                     /label=SA
                     /note="splice acceptor site"
     CDS             6939..6992
                     /codon_start=1
                     /product="2A peptide from Thosea asigna virus capsid
                     protein"
                     /label=T2A
                     /note="Eukaryotic ribosomes fail to insert a peptide bond
                     between the Gly and Pro residues, yielding separate
                     polypeptides."
                     /translation="EGRGSLLTCGDVEENPGP"
     CDS             7002..7601
                     /codon_start=1
                     /gene="pac from Streptomyces alboniger"
                     /product="puromycin N-acetyltransferase"
                     /label=PuroR
                     /note="confers resistance to puromycin"
                     /translation="MTEYKPTVRLATRDDVPRAVRTLAAAFADYPATRHTVDPDRHIER
                     VTELQELFLTRVGLDIGKVWVADDGAAVAVWTTPESVEAGAVFAEIGPRMAELSGSRLA
                     AQQQMEGLLAPHRPKEPAWFLATVGVSPDHQGKGLGSAVVLPGVEAAERAGVPAFLETS
                     APRNLPFYERLGFTVTADVEVPEGPRTWCMTRKPGA"
     primer_bind     complement(7002..7021)
                     /label=Puro-R
                     /note="Puromycin resistance gene, reverse primer. Also
                     called puro-variant-R"
     primer_bind     7498..7518
                     /label=Puro-F
                     /note="Puromycin resistance gene, forward primer"
     polyA_signal    7639..7863
                     /label=bGH poly(A) signal
                     /note="bovine growth hormone polyadenylation signal"
     primer_bind     8007..8026
                     /label=H1
                     /note="Human H1 promoter, forward primer"
     protein_bind    8072..8090
                     /gene="tetO"
                     /label=tet operator
                     /bound_moiety="tetracycline repressor TetR"
                     /note="bacterial operator O2 for the tetR and tetA genes"
     misc_RNA        8125..8200
                     /label=gRNA scaffold
                     /note="guide RNA scaffold for the Streptococcus pyogenes
                     CRISPR/Cas9 system"
     enhancer        8279..8582
                     /label=CMV enhancer
                     /note="human cytomegalovirus immediate early enhancer"
ORIGIN
        1 ggcgcaggga cttcctttgt cccaaatctg tgcggagccg aaatctggga ggcgccgccg
       61 caccccctct agcgggcgcg gggcgaagcg gtgcggcgcc ggcaggaagg aaatgggcgg
      121 ggagggcctt cgtgcgtcgc cgcgccgccg tccccttctc cctctccagc ctcggggctg
      181 tccgcggggg gacggctgcc ttcggggggg acggggcagg gcggggttcg gcttctggcg
      241 tgtgaccggc ggctctagag cctctgctaa ccatgttcat gccttcttct ttttcctaca
      301 gctcctgggc aacgtgctgg ttattgtgct gtctcatcat tttggcaaag aattaattcg
      361 gatccaccat gcccaagaaa aagcggaagg tgtcccggct ggacaagagc aaagtgatca
      421 acagcgccct ggaactgctg aacgaagtgg gcatcgaggg cctgaccacc cggaagctgg
      481 cccagaaact gggcgtggaa cagcccaccc tgtactggca cgtgaagaac aagcgggccc
      541 tgctggacgc cctggccatc gagatgctgg accggcacca cacacacttt tgccccctgg
      601 aaggcgaaag ctggcaggac ttcctgcgga acaacgccaa gagcttcaga tgcgccctgc
      661 tgagccaccg ggacggcgcc aaagtgcacc tgggcaccag acccaccgag aagcagtacg
      721 agacactgga aaaccagctg gccttcctgt gccagcaggg cttcagcctg gaaaacgccc
      781 tgtacgccct gagcgccgtg ggccacttta ccctgggctg cgtgctggaa gatcaggaac
      841 accaggtcgc caaagaggaa agagagacac ccaccaccga cagcatgccc cccctgctga
      901 gacaggccat cgagctgttc gatcatcaag gcgccgagcc cgccttcctg ttcggcctgg
      961 aactgatcat ctgcggcctc gagaagcagc tgaagtgcga gagcggctcc cccagatgaa
     1021 cgcgtagctc gctgatcagc ctcgactgtg ccttctagtt gccagccatc tgttgtttgc
     1081 ccctcccccg tgccttcctt gaccctggaa ggtgccactc ccactgtcct ttcctaataa
     1141 aatgaggaaa ttgcatcgca ttgtctgagt aggtgtcatt ctattctggg gggtggggtg
     1201 gggcaggaca gcaaggggga ggattgggaa gagaatagca ggcatgctgg gggtctcgag
     1261 ggggggcccg gacagtacta agctttacta gggacaggat tggtgacaga aaagccccat
     1321 ccttaggcct cctccttcct agtctcctga tattgggtct aacccccacc tcctgttagg
     1381 cagattcctt atctggtgac acacccccat ttcctggagc catctctctc cttgccagaa
     1441 cctctaaggt ttgcttacga tggagccaga gaggatcctg ggagggagag cttggcaggg
     1501 ggtgggaggg aaggggggga tgcgtgacct gcccggttct cagtggccac cctgcgctac
     1561 cctctcccag aacctgagct gctctgacgc ggctgtctgg tgcgtttcac tgatcctggt
     1621 gctgcagctt ccttacactt cccaagagga gaagcagttt ggaaaaacaa aatcagaata
     1681 agttggtcct gagttctaac tttggctctt cacctttcta gtccccaatt tatattgttc
     1741 ctccgtgcgt cagttttacc tgtgagataa ggccagtagc cagccccgtc ctggcagggc
     1801 tgtggtgagg aggggggtgt ccgtgtggaa aactcccttt gtgagaatgg tgcgtcctag
     1861 gtgttcacca ggtcgtggcc gcctctactc cctttctctt tctccatcct tctttcctta
     1921 aagagtcccc agtgctatct gggacatatt cctccgccca gagcagggtc ccgcttccct
     1981 aaggccctgc tctgggcttc tgggtttgag tccttggcaa gcccaggaga ggcgctcagg
     2041 cttccctgtc ccccttcctc gtccaccatc tcatgcccct ggctctcctg ccccttccct
     2101 acaggggttc ctggctctgc tctaagggcg aattcgcggc cgctaaattc aattcgccct
     2161 atagtgagtc gtattacaat tcactggccg tcgttttaca acgtcgtgac tgggaaaacc
     2221 ctggcgttac ccaacttaat cgccttgcag cacatccccc tttcgccagc tggcgtaata
     2281 gcgaagaggc ccgcaccgat cgcccttccc aacagttgcg cagcctatac gtacggcagt
     2341 ttaaggttta cacctataaa agagagagcc gttatcgtct gtttgtggat gtacagagtg
     2401 atattattga cacgccgggg cgacggatgg tgatccccct ggccagtgca cgtctgctgt
     2461 cagataaagt ctcccgtgaa ctttacccgg tggtgcatat cggggatgaa agctggcgca
     2521 tgatgaccac cgatatggcc agtgtgccgg tctccgttat cggggaagaa gtggctgatc
     2581 tcagccaccg cgaaaatgac atcaaaaacg ccattaacct gatgttctgg ggaatataaa
     2641 tgtcaggcat gagattatca aaaaggatct tcacctagat ccttttcacg tagaaagcca
     2701 gtccgcagaa acggtgctga ccccggatga atgtcagcta ctgggctatc tggacaaggg
     2761 aaaacgcaag cgcaaagaga aagcaggtag cttgcagtgg gcttacatgg cgatagctag
     2821 actgggcggt tttatggaca gcaagcgaac cggaattgcc agctggggcg ccctctggta
     2881 aggttgggaa gccctgcaaa gtaaactgga tggctttctt gccgccaagg atctgatggc
     2941 gcaggggatc aagctctgat caagagacag gatgaggatc gtttcgcatg attgaacaag
     3001 atggattgca cgcaggttct ccggccgctt gggtggagag gctattcggc tatgactggg
     3061 cacaacagac aatcggctgc tctgatgccg ccgtgttccg gctgtcagcg caggggcgcc
     3121 cggttctttt tgtcaagacc gacctgtccg gtgccctgaa tgaactgcaa gacgaggcag
     3181 cgcggctatc gtggctggcc acgacgggcg ttccttgcgc agctgtgctc gacgttgtca
     3241 ctgaagcggg aagggactgg ctgctattgg gcgaagtgcc ggggcaggat ctcctgtcat
     3301 ctcaccttgc tcctgccgag aaagtatcca tcatggctga tgcaatgcgg cggctgcata
     3361 cgcttgatcc ggctacctgc ccattcgacc accaagcgaa acatcgcatc gagcgagcac
     3421 gtactcggat ggaagccggt cttgtcgatc aggatgatct ggacgaagag catcaggggc
     3481 tcgcgccagc cgaactgttc gccaggctca aggcgagcat gcccgacggc gaggatctcg
     3541 tcgtgaccca tggcgatgcc tgcttgccga atatcatggt ggaaaatggc cgcttttctg
     3601 gattcatcga ctgtggccgg ctgggtgtgg cggaccgcta tcaggacata gcgttggcta
     3661 cccgtgatat tgctgaagag cttggcggcg aatgggctga ccgcttcctc gtgctttacg
     3721 gtatcgccgc tcccgattcg cagcgcatcg ccttctatcg ccttcttgac gagttcttct
     3781 gaattattaa cgcttacaat ttcctgatgc ggtattttct ccttacgcat ctgtgcggta
     3841 tttcacaccg catcaggtgg cacttttcgg ggaaatgtgc gcggaacccc tatttgttta
     3901 tttttctaaa tacattcaaa tatgtatccg ctcatgagat tatcaaaaag gatcttcacc
     3961 tagatccttt taaattaaaa atgaagtttt aaatcaatct aaagtatata tgagtaaact
     4021 tggtctgaca gttaccaatg cttaatcagt gaggcaccta tctcagcgat ctgtctattt
     4081 cgttcatcca tagttgcctg actccccgtc gtgtagataa ctacgatacg ggagggctta
     4141 ccatctggcc ccagtgctgc aatgataccg cgagacccac gctcaccggc tccagattta
     4201 tcagcaataa accagccagc cggaagggcc gagcgcagaa gtggtcctgc aactttatcc
     4261 gcctccatcc agtctattaa ttgttgccgg gaagctagag taagtagttc gccagttaat
     4321 agtttgcgca acgttgttgc cattgctaca ggcatcgtgg tgtcacgctc gtcgtttggt
     4381 atggcttcat tcagctccgg ttcccaacga tcaaggcgag ttacatgatc ccccatgttg
     4441 tgcaaaaaag cggttagctc cttcggtcct ccgatcgttg tcagaagtaa gttggccgca
     4501 gtgttatcac tcatggttat ggcagcactg cataattctc ttactgtcat gccatccgta
     4561 agatgctttt ctgtgactgg tgaatactca accaagtcat tctgagaata gtgtatgcgg
     4621 cgaccgagtt gctcttgccc ggcgtcaata cgggataata ccgcgccaca tagcagaact
     4681 ttaaaagtgc tcatcattgg aaaacgttct tcggggcgaa aactctcaag gatcttaccg
     4741 ctgttgagat ccagttcgat gtaacccact cgtgcaccca actgatcttc agcatctttt
     4801 actttcacca gcgtttctgg gtgagcaaaa acaggaaggc aaaatgccgc aaaaaaggga
     4861 ataagggcga cacggaaatg ttgaatactc atactcttcc tttttcaata ttattgaagc
     4921 atttatcagg gttattgtct catgaccaaa atcccttaac gtgagttttc gttccactga
     4981 gcgtcagacc ccgtagaaaa gatcaaagga tcttcttgag atcctttttt tctgcgcgta
     5041 atctgctgct tgcaaacaaa aaaaccaccg ctaccagcgg tggtttgttt gccggatcaa
     5101 gagctaccaa ctctttttcc gaaggtaact ggcttcagca gagcgcagat accaaatact
     5161 gttcttctag tgtagccgta gttaggccac cacttcaaga actctgtagc accgcctaca
     5221 tacctcgctc tgctaatcct gttaccagtg gctgctgcca gtggcgataa gtcgtgtctt
     5281 accgggttgg actcaagacg atagttaccg gataaggcgc agcggtcggg ctgaacgggg
     5341 ggttcgtgca cacagcccag cttggagcga acgacctaca ccgaactgag atacctacag
     5401 cgtgagctat gagaaagcgc cacgcttccc gaagggagaa aggcggacag gtatccggta
     5461 agcggcaggg tcggaacagg agagcgcacg agggagcttc cagggggaaa cgcctggtat
     5521 ctttatagtc ctgtcgggtt tcgccacctc tgacttgagc gtcgattttt gtgatgctcg
     5581 tcaggggggc ggagcctatg gaaaaacgcc agcaacgcgg cctttttacg gttcctggcc
     5641 ttttgctggc cttttgctca catgttcttt cctgcgttat cccctgattc tgtggataac
     5701 cgtattaccg cctttgagtg agctgatacc gctcgccgca gccgaacgac cgagcgcagc
     5761 gagtcagtga gcgaggaagc ggaagagcgc ccaatacgca aaccgcctct ccccgcgcgt
     5821 tggccgattc attaatgcag ctggcacgac aggtttcccg actggaaagc gggcagtgag
     5881 cgcaacgcaa ttaatgtgag ttagctcact cattaggcac cccaggcttt acactttatg
     5941 cttccggctc gtatgttgtg tggaattgtg agcggataac aatttcacac aggaaacagc
     6001 tatgaccatg attacgccaa gctcagaatt aaccctcact aaagggacta gtcctgcagg
     6061 tttaaacgaa ttcgcccttt gctttctctg accagcattc tctcccctgg gcctgtgccg
     6121 ctttctgtct gcagcttgtg gcctgggtca cctctacggc tggcccagat ccttccctgc
     6181 cgcctccttc aggttccgtc ttcctccact ccctcttccc cttgctctct gctgtgttgc
     6241 tgcccaagga tgctctttcc ggagcacttc cttctcggcg ctgcaccacg tgatgtcctc
     6301 tgagcggatc ctccccgtgt ctgggtcctc tccgggcatc tctcctccct cacccaaccc
     6361 catgccgtct tcactcgctg ggttcccttt tccttctcct tctggggcct gtgccatctc
     6421 tcgtttctta ggatggcctt ctccgacgga tgtctccctt gcgtcccgcc tccccttctt
     6481 gtaggcctgc atcatcaccg tttttctgga caaccccaaa gtaccccgtc tccctggctt
     6541 tagccacctc tccatcctct tgctttcttt gcctggacac cccgttctcc tgtggattcg
     6601 ggtcacctct cactcctttc atttgggcag ctcccctacc ccccttacct ctctagtctg
     6661 tgctagctct tccagccccc tgtcatggca tcttccaggg gtccgagagc tcagctagtc
     6721 ttcttcctcc aacccgggcc cctatgtcca cttcaggaca gcatgtttgc tgcctccagg
     6781 gatcctgtgt ccccgagctg ggaccacctt atattcccag ggccggttaa tgtggctctg
     6841 gttctgggta cttttatctg tcccctccac cccacagtgg ggcaagcttc tgacctcttc
     6901 tcttcctccc acagggcctc gagagttctg gcagcggaga gggcagagga agtcttctaa
     6961 catgcggtga cgtggaggag aatcccggcc ctaggctcga gatgaccgag tacaagccca
     7021 cggtgcgcct cgccacccgc gacgacgtcc ccagggccgt acgcaccctc gccgccgcgt
     7081 tcgccgacta ccccgccacg cgccacaccg tcgatccgga ccgccacatc gagcgggtca
     7141 ccgagctgca agaactcttc ctcacgcgcg tcgggctcga catcggcaag gtgtgggtcg
     7201 cggacgacgg cgccgcggtg gcggtctgga ccacgccgga gagcgtcgaa gcgggggcgg
     7261 tgttcgccga gatcggcccg cgcatggccg agttgagcgg ttcccggctg gccgcgcagc
     7321 aacagatgga aggcctcctg gcgccgcacc ggcccaagga gcccgcgtgg ttcctggcca
     7381 ccgtcggcgt ctcgcccgac caccagggca agggtctggg cagcgccgtc gtgctccccg
     7441 gagtggaggc ggccgagcgc gccggggtgc ccgccttcct ggagacctcc gcgccccgca
     7501 acctcccctt ctacgagcgg ctcggcttca ccgtcaccgc cgacgtcgag gtgcccgaag
     7561 gaccgcgcac ctggtgcatg acccgcaagc ccggtgcctg atctagaggg cccgtttaaa
     7621 cccgctgatc agcctcgact gtgccttcta gttgccagcc atctgttgtt tgcccctccc
     7681 ccgtgccttc cttgaccctg gaaggtgcca ctcccactgt cctttcctaa taaaatgagg
     7741 aaattgcatc gcattgtctg agtaggtgtc attctattct ggggggtggg gtggggcagg
     7801 acagcaaggg ggaggattgg gaagacaata gcaggcatgc tggggatgcg gtgggctcta
     7861 tgggtcaatt cgaacgctga cgtcatcaac ccgctccaag gaatcgcggg cccagtgtca
     7921 ctaggcggga acacccagcg cgcgtgcgcc ctggcaggaa gatggctgtg agggacaggg
     7981 gagtggcgcc ctgcaatatt tgcatgtcgc tatgtgttct gggaaatcac cataaacgtg
     8041 aaatgtcttt ggatttggga atcttataag ttccctatca gtgatagaga tccctggtgc
     8101 aggtggactg actcacctgc acctgtttta gagctagaaa tagcaagtta aaataaggct
     8161 agtccgttat caacttgaaa aagtggcacc gagtcggtgc ttttttgtcg acctcgacta
     8221 gttattaata gtaatcaatt acggggtcat tagttcatag cccatatatg gagttccgcg
     8281 ttacataact tacggtaaat ggcccgcctg gctgaccgcc caacgacccc cgcccattga
     8341 cgtcaataat gacgtatgtt cccatagtaa cgccaatagg gactttccat tgacgtcaat
     8401 gggtggagta tttacggtaa actgcccact tggcagtaca tcaagtgtat catatgccaa
     8461 gtacgccccc tattgacgtc aatgacggta aatggcccgc ctggcattat gcccagtaca
     8521 tgaccttatg ggactttcct acttggcagt acatctacgt attagtcatc gctattacca
     8581 tggtcgaggt gagccccacg ttctgcttca ctctccccat ctcccccccc tccccacccc
     8641 caattttgta tttatttatt ttttaattat tttgtgcagc ga
//
